>Addgene plasmid #218119 | pY3-LYS-IV | addgene full sequence | sequence record 431079 | Addgene NGS Result
GTTTGTGGGGCCAGGTTACTGCCAATTTTTCCTCTTCATAACCATAAAAGCTAGTATTGTAGAATCTTTA
TTGTTCGGAGCAGTGCGGCGCGAGGCACATCTGCGTTTCAGGAACGCGACCGGTGAAGACGAGGACGCAC
GGAGGAGAGTCTTCCTTCGGAGGGCTGTCACCCGCTCGGCGGCTTCTAATCCGTACTTCAATATAGCAAT
GAGCAGTTAAGCGTATTACTGAAAGTTCCAAAGAGAAGGTTTTTTTAGGCTAAGATAATGGGGCTCTTTA
CATTTCCACAACATATAAGTAAGATTAGATATGGATATGTATATGGATATGTATATGGTGGTAATGCCAT
GTAATATGATTATTAAACTTCTTTGCGTCCATCCAAAAAAAAAGTAAGAATTTTTGAAAATTCGAATTCA
ACCCTCACTAAAGTCTGACTAATATCATCGATGCAGTTACTTCGCTGTTTTTCAATATTTTCTGTTATTG
CTTCAGTTTTAGCACAGGAACTGACAACTATATGCGAGCAAATCCCCTCACCAACTTTAGAATCGACGCC
GTACTCTTTGTCAACGACTACTATTTTGGCCAACGGGAAGGCAATGCAAGGAGTTTTTGAATATTACAAA
TCAGTAACGTTTGTCAGTAATTGCGGTTCTCACCCCTCAACAACTAGCAAAGGCAGCCCCATAAACACAC
AGTATGTTTTTAAGGACAATAGCTCGACGATTGAAGGTAGATCGAGACGGGATCCGAAAGTGAAACGTGA
TTTCATGCGTCATTTTGAACATTTTGTAAATCTTATTTAATAATGTGTGCGGCAATTCACATTTAATTTA
TGAATGTTTTCTTAACATCGCGGCAACTCAAGAAACGGCAGGTTCGGATCTTAGCTACTAGAGAAAGAGG
AGAAATACTAGATGCGTAAAGGCGAAGAGCTGTTCACTGGTGTCGTCCCTATTCTGGTGGAACTGGATGG
TGATGTCAACGGTCATAAGTTTTCCGTGCGTGGCGAGGGTGAAGGTGACGCAACTAATGGTAAACTGACG
CTGAAGTTCATCTGTACTACTGGTAAACTGCCGGTTCCTTGGCCGACTCTGGTAACGACGCTGACTTATG
GTGTTCAGTGCTTTGCTCGTTATCCGGACCATATGAAGCAGCATGACTTCTTCAAGTCCGCCATGCCGGA
AGGCTATGTGCAGGAACGCACGATTTCCTTTAAGGATGACGGCACGTACAAAACGCGTGCGGAAGTGAAA
TTTGAAGGCGATACCCTGGTAAACCGCATTGAGCTGAAAGGCATTGACTTTAAAGAGGACGGCAATATCC
TGGGCCATAAGCTGGAATACAATTTTAACAGCCACAATGTTTACATCACCGCCGATAAACAAAAAAATGG
CATTAAAGCGAATTTTAAAATTCGCCACAACGTGGAGGATGGCAGCGTGCAGCTGGCTGATCACTACCAG
CAAAACACTCCAATCGGTGATGGTCCTGTTCTGCTGCCAGACAATCACTATCTGAGCACGCAAAGCGTTC
TGTCTAAAGATCCGAACGAGAAACGCGATCATATGGTTCTGCTGGAGTTCGTAACCGCAGCGGGCATCAC
GCATGGTATGGATGAACTGTACAAATGACCAGGCATCAAATAAAACGAAAGGCTCAGTCGAAAGACTGGG
CCTTTCGTTTTATCTGTTGTTTGTCGGTGAACGCTCTCTACTAGAGTCACACTGGCTCACCTTCGGGTGG
GCCTTTCTGCGTTTATATTAATTAACGTCTCACAATCCATGGTCTATACATGGGTGACCAAAAGAGCGGG
CGGATACACGCGTCACCACAAGCAGAATAAAAGGTAAACCTGAAATTGTTTTAACATAAAATGAAAAATG
CTTGTTTGCAACCCTATATAGAATCATAAAACATTCGTGACTATAAAATGAATAAACTAAACTATTCTAA
GAAAATGAAATAAATGACAAAAAAACGTGTTTTTTGGACTAGAAGGCTTAATCAAAAGCTCGTTCGTCTG
CAATTATCGGCCAGTTCAGTGAGATGGTATTGCGACGAATTGCCACGTTGTCGCAGTGTCTGTACTGTGG
GTTAATGTCTGTGATCGCCGTCGTGAGTTCGTGTCATCCGCGCATGATTCAGATGGTCCTGGAGATCGTT
GCTTGTACCGGCTGTTTGTGGCTCTACCATCTAGATGCGAATTCAGGGAGCAGTCAAATATTGAGTAAAT
TGGTCCGCAACAATGGTTACTCTTTCATTCGAATACAGTAAGCTGTTATAAATTAAGTTCAAAACATGCG
CATTATTACTGGTATCCAAATTCAAAGCAAAGTCCACTAAATGATGCTTGAACTCGTCTAATTTGAAATC
TTGGTTTTCCAAAAAGGCCAAACGGAACAACTGAGGGGTCCTTTCCAGATCTTGGCAACTTTGAATTTTT
TCAGCTAGCTCGTCAAAGGAAAAATTGGCCTCAATAGAATTGAGCTTGTTCAACTCATTGTTAATTGTAG
AATACAGCTCATTAAATGACCACGTTGGTTGAATATTGAATCTTAAGATTTTGTTATTCGCAATATAAAG
AACAATATCATCGTCACCGGTTACTCTATATATCAATGCAGCCCATACACTCAAAGCGACAGCGTATTTG
TTAGAAAAACTATCATGAGGCACATCGAGCTGAGGTAGCTGTAACGAATATGTAGCTTGTTTCGTATAAG
GTTCTTGTTGTGGGCGTAAAAAGTCATGTGGTAACACTGAAAGAGTTGGATTATCCAACTTCTCTATCCA
GACCTTTTCGTTAGTCATATTGGCGGCCGCACGGTTATCCACAGAATCAGGGGATAACGCAGGAAAGAAC
ATGTGAGCAAAAGGCCAGCAAAAGGCCAGGAACCGTAAAAAGGCCGCGTTGCTGGCGTTTTTCCATAGGC
TCCGCCCCCCTGACGAGCATCACAAAAATCGACGCTCAAGTCAGAGGTGGCGAAACCCGACAGGACTATA
AAGATACCAGGCGTTTCCCCCTGGAAGCTCCCTCGTGCGCTCTCCTGTTCCGACCCTGCCGCTTACCGGA
TACCTGTCCGCCTTTCTCCCTTCGGGAAGCGTGGCGCTTTCTCATAGCTCACGCTGTAGGTATCTCAGTT
CGGTGTAGGTCGTTCGCTCCAAGCTGGGCTGTGTGCACGAACCCCCCGTTCAGCCCGACCGCTGCGCCTT
ATCCGGTAACTATCGTCTTGAGTCCAACCCGGTAAGACACGACTTATCGCCACTGGCAGCAGCCACTGGT
AACAGGATTAGCAGAGCGAGGTATGTAGGCGGTGCTACAGAGTTCTTGAAGTGGTGGCCTAACTACGGCT
ACACTAGAAGAACAGTATTTGGTATCTGCGCTCTGCTGAAGCCAGTTACCTTCGGAAAAAGAGTTGGTAG
CTCTTGATCCGGCAAACAAACCACCGCTGGTAGCGGTGGTTTTTTTGTTTGCAAGCAGCAGATTACGCGC
AGAAAAAAAGGATCTCAAGAAGATCCTTTGATCTTTTCTACGGGGTCTGACGCTCAGTGGAACGAAAACT
CACGTTAAGGGATTTTGGTCATGACTGATCCTTCAACTCAGCAAAAGTTCGATTTATTCAACAAAGCCAC
GTTGTGTCTCAAAATCTCTGATGTTACATTGCACAAGATAAAAATATATCATCATGAACAATAAAACTGT
CTGCTTACATAAACAGTAATACAAGGGGTGTTATGAGCCATATTCAACGGGAAACGTCTTGCTCCAGGCC
GCGATTAAATTCCAACATGGATGCTGATTTATATGGGTATAAATGGGCTCGCGATAATGTCGGGCAATCA
GGTGCGACAATCTATCGATTGTATGGGAAGCCCGATGCGCCAGAGTTGTTTCTGAAACATGGCAAAGGTA
GCGTTGCCAATGATGTTACAGATGAGATGGTCAGACTAAACTGGCTGACGGAATTTATGCCTCTTCCGAC
CATCAAGCATTTTATCCGTACTCCTGATGATGCATGGTTACTCACCACTGCGATCCCCGGGAAAACAGCA
TTCCAGGTATTAGAAGAATATCCTGATTCAGGTGAAAATATTGTTGATGCGCTGGCAGTGTTCCTGCGCC
GGTTGCATTCGATTCCTGTTTGTAATTGTCCTTTTAACAGCGATCGCGTATTTCGCCTCGCTCAGGCGCA
ATCACGAATGAATAACGGTTTGGTTGATGCGAGTGATTTTGATGACGAGCGTAATGGCTGGCCTGTTGAA
CAAGTCTGGAAAGAAATGCATAAGCTTTTGCCATTCTCACCGGATTCAGTCGTCACTCATGGTGATTTCT
CACTTGATAACCTTATTTTTGACGAGGGGAAATTAATAGGTTGTATTGATGTTGGACGAGTCGGAATCGC
AGACCGATACCAGGATCTTGCCATCCTATGGAACTGCCTCGGTGAGTTTTCTCCTTCATTACAGAAACGG
CTTTTTCAAAAATATGGTATTGATAATCCTGATATGAATAAATTGCAGTTTCATTTGATGCTCGATGAGT
TTTTCTAATCAGAATTGGTTAATTGGTTGTAACACGCGGCCGCTCGGTTAAGCTGCTGCGGAGCTTCCAC
GAGCACCAGCACCTGAAGCAACTAGACTTATTTGCGCTTGAGTTAGTTCTATACTTGGCAGTGGAAGTTT
GTCATTATGAGTTGGTGGAGGTAAAAATCCAACCTTGTTTAAAAATGCAATATATATACCAACCTCTTCT
GGAGTAACACCTATTCCATTAGACCAATCAACACCTGTCCATGCGGTGTCTTTCTTTAAAGATGCCACGG
CGTTCCTATCGTCTAGTTCCGGAGCTTTGGTACTTTCAGGTAAGTTGTCTAAGACCATGTGTAGCAAAGG
ATACAACGCATTTTCTTCATTCCTGTCAATAACAGACGCCTCCAATGATTTCTTCCATTTAGAATAGCTT
TCGATTTCGACATCGTAACCATAATCGTGTAAAGTATACAAGTAGTCTTTGAATAATATTCTTGGGTGAC
CCGTTACTTGAGCAACGGCCAATTCATTTTCTTTGGGAGGATTCAAAGACGTAGCAACAACAACACGAGC
AACATGATCTACTGGAACCATATTCACGGAATTTTCGATATCTGGAATCTTACCTAATTGGACTGAACCT
TTCAAAAATCTCAATAAGAAATCATCTGTGTTTGAAGAACCATTGGCAGAGGCACCACTCCTGCCTATTT
AACGCCAACGTTGCGAGATATACACTCGAAATGTGTGATGTAGATGTAAACAGACGGCTATATGAATGCC
ACTAGCCGGTTATTTTACTCCTAGTTAATACATATTTCCTAGAATTTTTTACGTGCATAAGAGTAGAATA
GTCTAAAGAGAAGGGTCCTCCAGGTTAAGCAAGGATTTTCTTAACTTCTTCGGCGACAGCATCACCGACT
TCGGTGGTACTGTTGGAACCACCTAAATCACCAGTTCTGATACCTGCATCCAAAACCTTTTTAACTGCAT
CTTCAATGGCCTTACCTTCTTCAGGCAAGTTCAATGACAATTTCAACATCATTGCAGCAGACAAGATAGT
GGCGATAGGGTTGACCTTATTCTTTGGCAAATCTGGAGCAGAACCGTGGCATGGTTCGTACAAACCAAAT
GCGGTGTTCTTGTCTGGCAAAGAGGCCAAGGACGCAGATGGCAACAAACCCAAGGAACCTGGGATAACGG
AGGCTTCATCGGAGATGATATCACCAAACATGTTGCTGGTGATTATAATACCATTTAGGTGGGTTGGGTT
CTTAACTAGGATCATGGCGGCAGAATCAATCAATTGATGTTGAACCTTCAATGTAGGAAATTCGTTCTTG
ATGGTTTCCTCCACAGTTTTTCTCCATAATCTTGAAGAGGCCAAAACATTAGCTTTATCCAAGGACCAAA
TAGGCAATGGTGGCTCATGTTGTAGGGCCATGAAAGCGGCCATTCTTGTGATTCTTTGCACTTCTGGAAC
GGTGTATTGTTCACTATCCCAAGCGACACCATCACCATCGTCCTCCTTTCTCTTACCAAAGTAAATACCT
CCCACTAATTCTCTGACAACAACGAAGTCAGTACCTTTAGCAAATTGTGGCTTGATTGGAGATAAGTCTA
AAAGAGAGTCGGATGCAAAGTTACATGGTCTTAAGTTGGCGTACAATTGAAGTTCTTTACGGATTTTTAG
TAAACCTTGTTCAGGTCTAACACTACCGGTTCCCCATTTAGGACCACCCACAGCACCTAACAAAACGGCA
TCAGCCTTCTTGGAGGCTTCCAGCGCCTCATCTGGAAGTGGAACACCTGTAGCATCGATAGCAGCACCAC
CAATTAAATGATTTTCGAAATCGAACTTGACATTGGAACGAACATCAGAAATAGCTTTAAGAACCTTAAT
GGCTTCGGCTGTGATTTCTTGACCAACGTGGTCACCTGGCAAAACGACGATCTTCTTAGGGGCAGACATT
AGAATGGTATATCCTTGAAATATATATATATATATTGCTGAAATGTAAAAGGTAAGAAAAGTTAGAAAGT
AAGACGATTGCTAACCACCTATTGGAAAAAACAATAGGTCCTTAAATAATATTGTCAACTTCAAGTATTG
TGATGCAAGCATTTAGTCATGAACGCTTCTCTATTCTATATGAAAAGCCGGTTCCGGCGCTCTCACCTTT
CCTTTTTCTCCCAATTTTTCAGTTGAAAAAGGTATATGCGTCAGGCGACCTCTGAAATTAACAAAAAATT
TCCAGTCATCGAATTTGATTCTGTGCGATAGCGCCCCTGTGTGTTCTCGTTATGTTGAGGAAAAAAATAA
TGGTTGCTAAGAGATTCGAACTCTTGCATCTTACGATACCTGAGTATTCCCACAGTTAACTGCGGTCAAG
ATATTTCTTGAATCAGGCGCCTTAGACCGCTCGGCCAAACAACCAATTACTTGTTGAGAAATAGAGTATA
ATTATCCTATAAATATAACGTTTTTGAACACACATGAACAAGGAAGTACAGGACAATTGATTTTGAAGAG
AATGTGGATTTTGATGTAATTGTTGGGATTCCATTTTTAATAAGGCAATAATATTAGGTATGTAGATATA
CTAGAAGTTCTCCTCGATGTACTGCAGTGCACTAGTTGGACTGTTGTGATATGCCATATATGCAGTGGTG
TTCGCCGGCGCTGGTTCCGGCTGTCTTGCTTAGTTGTGAGTCGCCAGGCAGTCATCGGTATGATCTGTAC
ATGATTCGTCAGTGTGAGCACCACTGACGAGCAGATTTCCGTCGCATGCTCAGCGAATTGGAGCTCAATT
CTCTTAGGATTCGATTCACATTCATCTTTTTTTAGCTACTAATAGGATAAATTATAGGAATTTATAACAA
ATTGAAATATGGCAGGCAGCAAAATTAAAATTGTCTTAGTTTTTTAGTGTATAGAAGTGAATAGCTATAT
AAAGTATGTGTAAAGTTGGTAACGGAACGAAAAATAGAAAAGGATATTACATGGGAAAACATGTTGTTTA
CGGAGAAATGAAAAGTATATTGTATTTTGTACGAGCTAAAAGTACAGTGGGAACAAAGTCGATTTTGTTA
CATCTACACTGTTGTTATCAGATCTCGAGCTATTACTAGCCGCGGTACCAAGCTTATGAGACCATGCATG
CTTAGTCTTAAGCTGCAGGGTCTCTTGCTAAAACTGAAGCAATAACAGAAAATATTGAAAAACAGCGAAG
TAACTGCATGCTAGCCCCTATAGTGAGTCGTATTACGGATCCGGGGTTTTTTCTCCTTGACGTTAAAGTA
TAGAGGTATATTAACAATTTTTTGTTGATACTTTTATTACATTTGAATAAGAAGTAATACAAACCGAAAA
TGTTGAAAGTATTAGTTAAAGTGGTTATGCAGTTTTTGCATTTATATATCTGTTAATAGATCAAAAATCA
TCGCTTCGCTGATTAATTACCCCAGAAATAAGGCTAAAAAACTAATCGCATTATCATCCTATGGTTGTTA
ATTTGATTCGTTCATTTGAAG
Features (pLannotate 1.2.2; 14 found; start..end, strand, type, name):
    451..711     +  CDS            AGA2: AGA2_YEAST - Experimental evidence at protein level: Swiss-Prot protein existence level 1. Receptor binding subunit of the a-agglutinin heterodimer. S.cerevisiae a and alpha cells express the complementary cell surface glycoproteins a-agglutinin and alpha-agglutinin, respectively, which interact with one another to promote cellular aggregation during mating. From Saccharomyces cerevisiae (strain ATCC 204508 / S288c) (Baker's yeast).
    922..1635    +  CDS            superfolder GFP: GFP variant that folds robustly even when fused to poorly folded proteins (Pédelacq et al., 2006)
   1647..1718    +  terminator     rrnB T1 terminator: transcription terminator T1 from the E. coli rrnB gene
   1734..1761    +  terminator     T7Te terminator: phage T7 early transcription terminator
   2219..2818    -  CDS            LYS2 (fragment): alpha-aminoadipate reductase, required for lysine biosynthesis; S. cerevisiae LYS2; yeast auxotrophic marker
   2930..3518    -  rep_origin     ori: high-copy-number ColE1/pMB1/pBR322/pUC origin of replication
   3743..4558    +  CDS            KanR: aminoglycoside phosphotransferase; aph(3')-Ia; confers resistance to kanamycin in bacteria or G418 (Geneticin®) in eukaryotes
   4598..5236    -  CDS            LYS2 (fragment): alpha-aminoadipate reductase, required for lysine biosynthesis; S. cerevisiae LYS2; yeast auxotrophic marker
   5418..6509    -  CDS            LEU2: LEU3_YEAST - Experimental evidence at protein level: Swiss-Prot protein existence level 1. Catalyzes the oxidation of 3-carboxy-2-hydroxy-4- methylpentanoate (3-isopropylmalate) to 3-carboxy-4-methyl-2- oxopentanoate. The product decarboxylates to 4-methyl-2 oxopentanoate. From Saccharomyces cerevisiae (strain ATCC 204508 / S288c) (Baker's yeast).
   6510..6917    -  promoter       LEU2 promoter: S. cerevisiae LEU2
   7057..7134    -  CDS            YO192_YEAST (fragment): Experimental evidence at protein level: Swiss-Prot protein existence level 1. From Saccharomyces cerevisiae (strain ATCC 204508 / S288c) (Baker's yeast).
   7720..7779    -  CDS            AGA2 (fragment): AGA2_YEAST - Experimental evidence at protein level: Swiss-Prot protein existence level 1. Receptor binding subunit of the a-agglutinin heterodimer. S.cerevisiae a and alpha cells express the complementary cell surface glycoproteins a-agglutinin and alpha-agglutinin, respectively, which interact with one another to promote cellular aggregation during mating. From Saccharomyces cerevisiae (strain ATCC 204508 / S288c) (Baker's yeast).
   7787..7805    -  promoter       T7 promoter: promoter for bacteriophage T7 RNA polymerase
   7816..409     -  promoter       GAL1,10 promoter (across the origin): GAL1 and GAL10 genes of S. cerevisiae; divergent inducible promoter, regulated by Gal4
