[The description below was written by a language model from this plasmid's Addgene catalogue record and pLannotate feature annotations shown in this document.]
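Description:
pY3-LYS-IV is an empty-backbone yeast integrating vector, also listed for bacterial expression. It was made by Gibson assembly, placing the functional cassettes of the pY3 plasmid into the sfGFP dropout locus of the LYS-Leu2 backbone. In E. coli it is propagated through a high-copy ColE1/pUC-type origin with kanamycin selection (KanR, aph(3')-Ia). No yeast replication origin (2μ or CEN/ARS) is annotated. Instead, two LYS2 fragments flank the ori–KanR segment, an arrangement consistent with homology arms that target the cassettes to the chromosomal LYS2 locus while leaving the bacterial portion behind, although the record does not spell out the integration strategy. Yeast transformants are selected by leucine prototrophy from a LEU2 gene under its own promoter.

The payload is built around the divergent, galactose-inducible GAL1,10 promoter, which is regulated by Gal4 and spans the sequence origin. On one side lies a full AGA2 coding sequence, the a-agglutinin subunit commonly used to anchor fusion proteins on the yeast surface. Downstream of it is a superfolder GFP coding sequence followed by the bacterial rrnB T1 and T7Te terminators. This looks like a retained sfGFP dropout placeholder that marks a cloning site, but the record does not confirm that role. On the other side of the promoter are a T7 promoter and a short AGA2 fragment, possibly a leader segment for a second expression position. No gene of interest is present. According to the associated publication title, the plasmid belongs to a modular, integrative toolkit of activity reporters for biochemical studies in the yeast endoplasmic reticulum, and users would insert their own enzyme and substrate or reporter sequences.
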