Addgene plasmid #218119: pY3-LYS-IV
Purpose: (Empty Backbone) LYS-Leu2 plasmid (218114) with the functional cassettes of pY3 (218116) inserted at the sfGFP dropout locus.
Depositing lab: Carl Denard. Depositing organization: University of Florida. Publication: Modular and integrative activity reporters enhance biochemical studies in the yeast ER. Martinusen SG, Slaton EW, Nelson SE, Pulgar MA, Besu JT, Simas CF, Denard CA. Protein Eng Des Sel. 2024 Jan 29;37:gzae008. doi: 10.1093/protein/gzae008. PubMed 38696722.
Backbone
  Vector backbone: LYS-Leu2
  Backbone manufacturer: Samantha Martinusen
  Backbone size (bp): 5626
  Vector type: Bacterial Expression, Yeast Expression
  Selectable markers: LEU2
Growth in bacteria
  Bacterial resistance: Kanamycin, 50 μg/mL
  Growth temperature: 37°C
  Growth strain: DH5alpha
  Copy number: Unknown
Gene/Insert
  Cloning method: Gibson Cloning
Terms and licenses: Academic/Nonprofit Terms; Industry Terms: Not Available to Industry
Depositor comments: Please visit https://www.biorxiv.org/content/10.1101/2023.07.12.548713v1 for bioRxiv preprint.
How to cite: pY3-LYS-IV was a gift from Carl Denard (Addgene plasmid # 218119 ; http://n2t.net/addgene:218119 ; RRID:Addgene_218119)
